Addgene plasmid #29786: LacD_L165E_pET21a
Depositing lab: SeWon Suh. Depositing organization: Seoul National University. Publication: Crystal structures of LacD from Staphylococcus aureus and LacD.1 from Streptococcus pyogenes: insights into substrate specificity and virulence gene regulation. Lee SJ, Kim HS, Kim do J, Yoon HJ, Kim KH, Yoon JY, Suh SW. FEBS Lett. 2011 Jan 21. 585(2):307-12. 10.1016/j.febslet.2010.12.038 PubMed 21192932.
Backbone
  Vector backbone: pET21a
  Backbone size w/o insert (bp): 5000
  Vector type: Bacterial Expression
Growth in bacteria
  Bacterial resistance: Ampicillin, 100 μg/mL
  Growth temperature: 37°C
  Growth strain: DH5alpha
  Copy number: Low Copy
Gene/Insert
  Gene/Insert name: Tagatose 1,6-diphosphate aldolase (alt name: LacD)
  Species: S. aureus (strain COL)
  Insert size (bp): 978
  Mutation: L165E
  Tag / fusion protein: His (C terminal on backbone)
  Cloning method: Restriction Enzyme; 5′ cloning site NdeI (not destroyed); 3′ cloning site XhoI (not destroyed)
  Sequencing primers: 5′ T7
Terms and licenses: Academic/Nonprofit Terms; Industry Terms: Not Available to Industry
How to cite: LacD_L165E_pET21a was a gift from SeWon Suh (Addgene plasmid # 29786 ; http://n2t.net/addgene:29786 ; RRID:Addgene_29786)
