[The description below was written by a language model from this plasmid's Addgene catalogue record.]
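Description:
LacD_L165E_pET21a is a bacterial expression plasmid built on the pET21a backbone (recorded as about 5 kb without insert) for producing a mutant form of tagatose 1,6-diphosphate aldolase (LacD) from Staphylococcus aureus strain COL. The plasmid is selected with ampicillin, is listed as low copy, and is propagated in a standard cloning strain (DH5alpha). No feature table accompanies the record, so individual backbone elements are not itemised. pET21a-type vectors generally drive the insert from a T7 promoter under lac operator control, which fits the T7 primer listed for sequencing. Such vectors need a host that supplies T7 RNA polymerase for protein production, whereas the recorded strain serves only for plasmid maintenance.

The 978 bp LacD coding sequence was inserted by restriction cloning between the NdeI and XhoI sites, both of which remain intact. With this arrangement the gene's start codon sits at the NdeI site, and the open reading frame continues in frame into the backbone-encoded C-terminal His tag, which allows purification by immobilised metal affinity chromatography. The insert carries a single substitution, L165E, replacing leucine 165 with glutamate.

The associated publication concerns crystal structures of S. aureus LacD and Streptococcus pyogenes LacD.1 and addresses substrate specificity and virulence gene regulation. The plasmid was therefore most likely used to produce recombinant mutant enzyme for structural or biochemical comparison with the wild-type protein. The record does not state the specific rationale for the L165E change.
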