>Addgene plasmid #29786 | LacD_L165E_pET21a | addgene partial sequence | sequence record 35184 | 29786 with T7-term
TCGGGCTTGTAGCAGCCGGATCTCAGTGGTGGTGGTGGTGGTGCTCGAGTTTTCTTTGTTTCCAAGATGT
CGCAGTATCTTTTAATACTTTATTTAAGTCATCAATATTTTTGAAACCAGTTGTACGTAACCATTCACGA
GCAGCATCTTCACCTTGTTCAATGTATACTTGAACAGCACCAGACCATGTAGCACGGCCACAAAGTACCC
CGTTGAATTTAGCACCAGCTTCGTGAGCAAATTTTAAAGTTTCTTGGAATAATTCCGCAGAAACACCAGC
ACTTAAGTAAATGTATGGTAAATGAGTTGCTGCATCTTGATCTTTAAAGTGTTGTGCCGCTTCCTCTTTT
GTATAAACCACTTCACCTTCAGCAAAGCCTTCTACATATTTCATGTTTACTGGTACTTCAACTTTCAATA
CATCAACGTTAAAGCGTGGTTCTGAGAATAATTTCATTGCTTCGTTAACCTTTCTAGGCTTAACTTTTGC
GAATTCAACACTACCGTTATCAGGAATGTTGTCATCGTATGTTTCTACTTCTAAAAAGAATGGAATATCT
TCTGCAACACATTCTGAACCGATTCTTTCAATGTATGCTTTCTTTTGAATGTTAATTTCTTCAGCATCAT
CAACATCATAGTAAAGTAAGAATTTAACAGCATTTGCGCCTTGTTCTTTTAAACGTTTTGCAGACCACTC
TACTAAACAGTCAGGTAAACGACCTTTAGCGTTTACGTCATATCCAGTTTTTTCATAAGCAAGTAATAAT
CCACAATCTTTGTTACGTGCATCTGAAGCTGGTAAACCATACTCAGGATCTAATAAAATTGAAGATGCAT
ATTGTG
